>Addgene plasmid #156182 | pInducer20_SLC38A2_wt | addgene full sequence | sequence record 309019 | Addgene NGS Result
TGGAAGGGCTAATTCACTCCCAAAGAAGACAAGATATCCTTGATCTGTGGATCTACCACACACAAGGCTA
CTTCCCTGATTAGCAGAACTACACACCAGGGCCAGGGGTCAGATATCCACTGACCTTTGGATGGTGCTAC
AAGCTAGTACCAGTTGAGCCAGATAAGGTAGAAGAGGCCAATAAAGGAGAGAACACCAGCTTGTTACACC
CTGTGAGCCTGCATGGGATGGATGACCCGGAGAGAGAAGTGTTAGAGTGGAGGTTTGACAGCCGCCTAGC
ATTTCATCACGTGGCCCGAGAGCTGCATCCGGAGTACTTCAAGAACTGCTGATATCGAGCTTGCTACAAG
GGACTTTCCGCTGGGGACTTTCCAGGGAGGCGTGGCCTGGGCGGGACTGGGGAGTGGCGAGCCCTCAGAT
CCTGCATATAAGCAGCTGCTTTTTGCCTGTACTGGGTCTCTCTGGTTAGACCAGATCTGAGCCTGGGAGC
TCTCTGGCTAACTAGGGAACCCACTGCTTAAGCCTCAATAAAGCTTGCCTTGAGTGCTTCAAGTAGTGTG
TGCCCGTCTGTTGTGTGACTCTGGTAACTAGAGATCCCTCAGACCCTTTTAGTCAGTGTGGAAAATCTCT
AGCAGTGGCGCCCGAACAGGGACTTGAAAGCGAAAGGGAAACCAGAGGAGCTCTCTCGACGCAGGACTCG
GCTTGCTGAAGCGCGCACGGCAAGAGGCGAGGGGCGGCGACTGGTGAGTACGCCAAAAATTTTGACTAGC
GGAGGCTAGAAGGAGAGAGATGGGTGCGAGAGCGTCAGTATTAAGCGGGGGAGAATTAGATCGCGATGGG
AAAAAATTCGGTTAAGGCCAGGGGGAAAGAAAAAATATAAATTAAAACATATAGTATGGGCAAGCAGGGA
GCTAGAACGATTCGCAGTTAATCCTGGCCTGTTAGAAACATCAGAAGGCTGTAGACAAATACTGGGACAG
CTACAACCATCCCTTCAGACAGGATCAGAAGAACTTAGATCATTATATAATACAGTAGCAACCCTCTATT
GTGTGCATCAAAGGATAGAGATAAAAGACACCAAGGAAGCTTTAGACAAGATAGAGGAAGAGCAAAACAA
AAGTAAGACCACCGCACAGCAAGCGGCCGGCCGCTGATCTTCAGACCTGGAGGAGGAGATATGAGGGACA
ATTGGAGAAGTGAATTATATAAATATAAAGTAGTAAAAATTGAACCATTAGGAGTAGCACCCACCAAGGC
AAAGAGAAGAGTGGTGCAGAGAGAAAAAAGAGCAGTGGGAATAGGAGCTTTGTTCCTTGGGTTCTTGGGA
GCAGCAGGAAGCACTATGGGCGCAGCGTCAATGACGCTGACGGTACAGGCCAGACAATTATTGTCTGGTA
TAGTGCAGCAGCAGAACAATTTGCTGAGGGCTATTGAGGCGCAACAGCATCTGTTGCAACTCACAGTCTG
GGGCATCAAGCAGCTCCAGGCAAGAATCCTGGCTGTGGAAAGATACCTAAAGGATCAACAGCTCCTGGGG
ATTTGGGGTTGCTCTGGAAAACTCATTTGCACCACTGCTGTGCCTTGGAATGCTAGTTGGAGTAATAAAT
CTCTGGAACAGATTTGGAATCACACGACCTGGATGGAGTGGGACAGAGAAATTAACAATTACACAAGCTT
AATACACTCCTTAATTGAAGAATCGCAAAACCAGCAAGAAAAGAATGAACAAGAATTATTGGAATTAGAT
AAATGGGCAAGTTTGTGGAATTGGTTTAACATAACAAATTGGCTGTGGTATATAAAATTATTCATAATGA
TAGTAGGAGGCTTGGTAGGTTTAAGAATAGTTTTTGCTGTACTTTCTATAGTGAATAGAGTTAGGCAGGG
ATATTCACCATTATCGTTTCAGACCCACCTCCCAACCCCGAGGGGACCCGACAGGCCCGAAGGAATAGAA
GAAGAAGGTGGAGAGAGAGACAGAGACAGATCCATTCGATTAGTGAACGGATCTCGACGGTATCGCCGAA
TTCACAAATGGCAGTATTCATCCACAATTTTAAAAGAAAAGGGGGGATTGGGGGGTACAGTGCAGGGGAA
AGAATAGTAGACATAATAGCAACAGACATACAAACTAAAGAATTACAAAAACAAATTACAAAAATTCAAA
ATTTTCGGGTTTATTACAGGGACAGCAGAGATCCAGTTTGGACTAGGATCCTTTACCACTCCCTATCAGT
GATAGAGAAAAGTGAAAGTCGAGTTTACCACTCCCTATCAGTGATAGAGAAAAGTGAAAGTCGAGTTTAC
CACTCCCTATCAGTGATAGAGAAAAGTGAAAGTCGAGTTTACCACTCCCTATCAGTGATAGAGAAAAGTG
AAAGTCGAGTTTACCACTCCCTATCAGTGATAGAGAAAAGTGAAAGTCGAGTTTACCACTCCCTATCAGT
GATAGAGAAAAGTGAAAGTCGAGTTTACCACTCCCTATCAGTGATAGAGAAAAGTGAAAGTCGAGCTCGG
TACCCGGGTCGAGGTAGGCGTGTACGGTGGGAGGCCTATATAAGCAGAGCTCGTTTAGTGAACCGTCAGA
TCGCCTGGAGACGCCATCCACGCTGTTTTGACCTCCATAGAAGACACCGGGACCGATCCAGCCTCCGCGG
CCCCGAACTAGTCCAGTGTGGTGGAATTCTGCAGATATCAACAAGTTTGTACAAAAAAGCAGGCTTCACC
ATGAAGAAGGCCGAAATGGGACGATTCAGTATTTCCCCGGATGAAGACAGCAGCAGCTACAGTTCCAACA
GCGACTTCAACTACTCCTACCCCACCAAGCAAGCTGCTCTGAAAAGCCATTATGCAGATGTAGATCCTGA
AAACCAGAACTTTTTACTTGAATCGAATTTGGGGAAGAAGAAGTATGAAACAGAATTTCATCCAGGTACT
ACTTCCTTTGGAATGTCAGTATTTAACTTGTCCAACGCAATCGTTGGTTCTGGAATCCTTGGGCTTTCTT
ATGCCATGGCTAATACTGGAATTGCTCTTTTTATAATTCTCTTGACATTTGTGTCAATATTTTCCCTGTA
TTCTGTTCATCTCCTTTTGAAGACTGCCAATGAAGGAGGGTCTTTATTATATGAACAATTGGGATATAAG
GCATTTGGATTAGTTGGAAAGCTTGCAGCATCTGGATCAATTACAATGCAGAACATTGGAGCTATGTCAA
GCTACCTCTTCATAGTGAAATATGAGTTGCCTTTGGTGATCCAGGCATTAACGAACATTGAAGATAAAAC
TGGATTGTGGTATCTGAACGGGAACTATTTGGTTCTGTTGGTGTCATTGGTGGTCATTCTTCCTTTGTCG
CTGTTTAGAAATTTAGGATATTTGGGATATACCAGTGGCCTTTCCTTGTTGTGTATGGTGTTCTTTCTGA
TTGTGGTCATTTGCAAGAAATTTCAGGTTCCGTGTCCTGTGGAAGCTGCTTTGATAATTAACGAAACAAT
AAACACCACCTTAACACAGCCAACAGCTCTTGTACCTGCTTTGTCACATAACGTGACTGAAAATGACTCT
TGCAGACCTCACTATTTTATTTTCAACTCACAGACTGTCTATGCTGTGCCAATTCTGATCTTTTCATTTG
TCTGTCATCCTGCTGTTCTTCCCATCTATGAAGAACTGAAAGACCGCAGCCGTAGAAGAATGATGAATGT
GTCCAAGATTTCATTTTTTGCTATGTTTCTCATGTATCTGCTTGCCGCCCTCTTTGGATACCTAACATTT
TACGAACATGTTGAGTCAGAATTGCTTCATACCTACTCTTCTATCTTGGGAACTGATATTCTTCTTCTCA
TTGTCCGTCTGGCTGTGTTAATGGCTGTGACCCTGACAGTACCAGTAGTTATTTTCCCAATCCGGAGTTC
TGTAACTCACTTGTTGTGTGCATCAAAAGATTTCAGTTGGTGGCGTCATAGTCTCATTACAGTGTCTATC
TTGGCATTTACCAATTTACTTGTCATCTTTGTCCCAACTATTAGGGATATCTTTGGTTTTATTGGTGCAT
CTGCAGCTTCTATGTTGATTTTTATTCTTCCTTCTGCCTTCTATATCAAGTTGGTGAAGAAAGAACCTAT
GAAATCTGTACAAAAGATTGGGGCTTTGTTCTTCCTGTTAAGTGGTGTACTGGTGATGACCGGAAGCATG
GCCTTGATTGTTTTGGATTGGGTACACAATGCACCTGGAGGTGGCCATTAATAAAACCCAGCTTTCTTGT
ACAAAGTGGTTGATATCCAGCACAGTGGCGGCCGCTCGAGTCTAGAGGGCCCGCGGTTCGAATACCCATA
CGACGTCCCAGACTACGCTTAGTAATGATTAATTAAACTAGAAATTCTACCGGGTAGGGGAGGCGCTTTT
CCCAAGGCAGTCTGGAGTAACCCACCCAAGATCTGGCCTCCGCGCCGGGTTTTGGCGCCTCCCGCGGGCG
CCCCCCTCCTCACGGCGAGCGCTGCCACGTCAGACGAAGGGCGCAGCGAGCGTCCTGATCCTTCCGCCCG
GACGCTCAGGACAGCGGCCCGCTGCTCATAAGACTCGGCCTTAGAACCCCAGTATCAGCAGAAGGACATT
TTAGGACGGGACTTGGGTGACTCTAGGGCACTGGTTTTCTTTCCAGAGAGCGGAACAGGCGAGGAAAAGT
AGTCCCTTCTCGGCGATTCTGCGGAGGGATCTCCGTGGGGCGGTGAACGCCGATGATTATATAAGGACGC
GCCGGGTGTGGCACAGCTAGTTCCGTCGCAGCCGGGATTTGGGTCGCGGTTCTTGTTTGTGGATCGCTGT
GATCGTCACTTGGTGAGTAGCGGGCTGCTGGGCTGGCCGGGGCTTTCGTGGCCGCCGGGCCGCTCGGTGG
GACGGAAGCGTGTGGAGAGACCGCCAAGGGCTGTAGTCTGGGTCCGCGAGCAAGGTTGCCCTGAACTGGG
GGTTGGGGGGAGCGCAGCAAAATGGCGGCTGTTCCCGAGTCTTGAATGGAAGACGCTTGTGAGGCGGGCT
GTGAGGTCGTTGAAACAAGGTGGGGGGCATGGTGGGCGGCAAGAACCCAAGGTCTTGAGGCCTTCGCTAA
TGCGGGAAAGCTCTTATTCGGGTGAGATGGGCTGGGGCACCATCTGGGGACCCTGACGTGAAGTTTGTCA
CTGACTGGAGAACTCGGTTTGTCGTCTGTTGCGGGGGCGGCAGTTATGGCGGTGCCGTTGGGCAGTGCAC
CCGTACCTTTGGGAGCGCGCGCCCTCGTCGTGTCGTGACGTCACCCGTTCTGTTGGCTTATAATGCAGGG
TGGGGCCACCTGCCGGTAGGTGTGCGGTAGGCTTTTCTCCGTCGCAGGACGCAGGGTTCGGGCCTAGGGT
AGGCTCTCCTGAATCGACAGGCGCCGGACCTCTGGTGAGGGGAGGGATAAGTGAGGCGTCAGTTTCTTTG
GTCGGTTTTATGTACCTATCTTCTTAAGTAGCTGAAGCTCCGGTTTTGAACTATGCGCTCGGGGTTGGCG
AGTGTGTTTTGTGAAGTTTTTTAGGCACCTTTTGAAATGTAATCATTTGGGTCAATATGTAATTTTCAGT
GTTAGACTAGTAAATTGTCCGCTAAATTCTGGCCGTTTTTGGCTTTTTTGTTAGACGAAGCTTGGTACCG
AGCTCGGATCTCCACCCCGTACCGGTCCTGCAGTCGAATTCACCATGTCTAGACTGGACAAGAGCAAAGT
CATAAACGGAGCTCTGGAATTACTCAATGGTGTCGGTATCGAAGGCCTGACGACAAGGAAACTCGCTCAA
AAGCTGGGAGTTGAGCAGCCTACCCTGTACTGGCACGTGAAGAACAAGCGGGCCCTGCTCGATGCCCTGC
CAATCGAGATGCTGGACAGGCATCATACCCACTTCTGCCCCCTGGAAGGCGAGTCATGGCAAGACTTTCT
GCGGAACAACGCCAAGTCATACCGCTGTGCTCTCCTCTCACATCGCGACGGGGCTAAAGTGCATCTCGGC
ACCCGCCCAACAGAGAAACAGTACGAAACCCTGGAAAATCAGCTCGCGTTCCTGTGTCAGCAAGGCTTCT
CCCTGGAGAACGCACTGTACGCTCTGTCCGCCGTGGGCCACTTTACACTGGGCTGCGTATTGGAGGAACA
GGAGCATCAAGTAGCAAAAGAGGAAAGAGAGACACCTACCACCGATTCTATGCCCCCACTTCTGAGACAA
GCAATTGAGCTGTTCGACCGGCAGGGAGCCGAACCTGCCTTCCTTTTCGGCCTGGAACTAATCATATGTG
GCCTGGAGAAACAGCTAAAGTGCGAAAGCGGCGGGCCGACCGACGCCCTTGACGATTTTGACTTAGACAT
GCTCCCAGCCGATGCCCTTGACGACTTTGACCTTGATATGCTGCCTGCTGACGCTCTTGACGATTTTGAC
CTTGACATGCTCCCCGGGTAACTAAGTAAGGATCCGCGGCCGCACTAGAGGAATTCCGCCCCTCTCCCCC
CCCCCCCCCTAACGTTACTGGCCGAAGCCGCTTGGAATAAGGCCGGTGTGCGTTTGTCTATATGTTATTT
TCCACCATATTGCCGTCTTTTGGCAATGTGAGGGCCCGGAAACCTGGCCCTGTCTTCTTGACGAGCATTC
CTAGGGGTCTTTCCCCTCTCGCCAAAGGAATGCAAGGTCTGTTGAATGTCGTGAAGGAAGCAGTTCCTCT
GGAAGCTTCTTGAAGACAAACAACGTCTGTAGCGACCCTTTGCAGGCAGCGGAACCCCCCACCTGGCGAC
AGGTGCCTCTGCGGCCAAAAGCCACGTGTATAAGATACACCTGCAAAGGCGGCACAACCCCAGTGCCACG
TTGTGAGTTGGATAGTTGTGGAAAGAGTCAAATGGCTCTCCTCAAGCGTATTCAACAAGGGGCTGAAGGA
TGCCCAGAAGGTACCCCATTGTATGGGATCTGATCTGGGGCCTCGGTGCACATGCTTTACATGTGTTTAG
TCGAGGTTAAAAAAACGTCTAGGCCCCCCGAACCACGGGGACGTGGTTTTCCTTTGAAAAACACGATGAT
AAGCTTACCGGTCCACCATGATTGAACAAGATGGATTGCACGCAGGTTCTCCGGCCGCTTGGGTGGAGAG
GCTATTCGGCTATGACTGGGCACAACAGACAATCGGCTGCTCTGATGCCGCCGTGTTCCGGCTGTCAGCG
CAGGGGCGCCCGGTTCTTTTTGTCAAGACCGACCTGTCCGGTGCCCTGAATGAACTGCAAGACGAGGCAG
CGCGGCTATCGTGGCTGGCCACGACGGGCGTTCCTTGCGCAGCTGTGCTCGACGTTGTCACTGAAGCGGG
AAGGGACTGGCTGCTATTGGGCGAAGTGCCGGGGCAGGATCTCCTGTCATCTCACCTTGCTCCTGCCGAG
AAAGTATCCATCATGGCTGATGCAATGCGGCGGCTGCATACGCTTGATCCGGCTACCTGCCCATTCGACC
ACCAAGCGAAACATCGCATCGAGCGAGCACGTACTCGGATGGAAGCCGGTCTTGTCGATCAGGATGATCT
GGACGAAGAGCATCAGGGGCTCGCGCCAGCCGAACTGTTCGCCAGGCTCAAGGCGAGCATGCCCGACGGC
GAGGATCTCGTCGTGACCCATGGCGATGCCTGCTTGCCGAATATCATGGTGGAAAATGGCCGCTTTTCTG
GATTCATCGACTGTGGCCGGCTGGGTGTGGCGGACCGCTATCAGGACATAGCGTTGGCTACCCGTGATAT
TGCTGAAGAGCTTGGCGGCGAATGGGCTGACCGCTTCCTCGTGCTTTACGGTATCGCCGCTCCCGATTCG
CAGCGCATCGCCTTCTATCGCCTTCTTGACGAGTTCTTCTGATGTACAAGTAAAGCGGCCGCGACTCTAG
ATCATAATCAGCCATACCACATTTGTAGAGGTTTTACTTGCTTTAAAAAACCTCCCACACCTCCCCCTGA
ACCTGAAACATAAAATGAATGCAATTGTTGTTGTTTAGTCCCTCCCAATTCGATATCAAGCTTATCGCGA
TAGATCCTAATCAACCTCTGGATTACAAAATTTGTGAAAGATTGACTGGTATTCTTAACTATGTTGCTCC
TTTTACGCTATGTGGATACGCTGCTTTAATGCCTTTGTATCATGCTATTGCTTCCCGTATGGCTTTCATT
TTCTCCTCCTTGTATAAATCCTGGTTGCTGTCTCTTTATGAGGAGTTGTGGCCCGTTGTCAGGCAACGTG
GCGTGGTGTGCACTGTGTTTGCTGACGCAACCCCCACTGGTTGGGGCATTGCCACCACCTGTCAGCTCCT
TTCCGGGACTTTCGCTTTCCCCCTCCCTATTGCCACGGCGGAACTCATCGCCGCCTGCCTTGCCCGCTGC
TGGACAGGGGCTCGGCTGTTGGGCACTGACAATTCCGTGGTGTTGTCGGGGAAATCATCGTCCTTTCCTT
GGCTGCTCGCCTGTGTTGCCACCTGGATTCTGCGCGGGACGTCCTTCTGCTACGTCCCTTCGGCCCTCAA
TCCAGCGGACCTTCCTTCCCGCGGCCTGCTGCCGGCTCTGCGGCCTCTTCCGCGTCTTCGCCTTCGCCCT
CAGACGAGTCGGATCTCCCTTTGGGCCGCCTCCCCGCCTGAGATCCTTTAAGACCAATGACTTACAAGGC
AGCTGTAGATCTTAGCCACTTTTTAAAAGAAAAGGGGGGACTGGAAGGGCTAATTCACTCCCAACGAAGA
CAAGATCTGCTTTTTGCTTGTACTGGGTCTCTCTGGTTAGACCAGATCTGAGCCTGGGAGCTCTCTGGCT
AACTAGGGAACCCACTGCTTAAGCCTCAATAAAGCTTGCCTTGAGTGCTTCAAGTAGTGTGTGCCCGTCT
GTTGTGTGACTCTGGTAACTAGAGATCCCTCAGACCCTTTTAGTCAGTGTGGAAAATCTCTAGCAGTAGT
AGTTCATGTCATCTTATTATTCAGTATTTATAACTTGCAAAGAAATGAATATCAGAGAGTGAGAGGCCCG
GGTTAATTAAGGAAAGGGCTAGATCATTCTTGAAGACGAAAGGGCCTCGTGATACGCCTATTTTTATAGG
TTAATGTCATGATAATAATGGTTTCTTAGACGTCAGGTGGCACTTTTCGGGGAAATGTGCGCGGAACCCC
TATTTGTTTATTTTTCTAAATACATTCAAATATGTATCCGCTCATGAGACAATAACCCTGATAAATGCTT
CAATAATATTGAAAAAGGAAGAGTATGAGTATTCAACATTTCCGTGTCGCCCTTATTCCCTTTTTTGCGG
CATTTTGCCTTCCTGTTTTTGCTCACCCAGAAACGCTGGTGAAAGTAAAAGATGCTGAAGATCAGTTGGG
TGCACGAGTGGGTTACATCGAACTGGATCTCAACAGCGGTAAGATCCTTGAGAGTTTTCGCCCCGAAGAA
CGTTTTCCAATGATGAGCACTTTTAAAGTTCTGCTATGTGGCGCGGTATTATCCCGTGTTGACGCCGGGC
AAGAGCAACTCGGTCGCCGCATACACTATTCTCAGAATGACTTGGTTGAGTACTCACCAGTCACAGAAAA
GCATCTTACGGATGGCATGACAGTAAGAGAATTATGCAGTGCTGCCATAACCATGAGTGATAACACTGCG
GCCAACTTACTTCTGACAACGATCGGAGGACCGAAGGAGCTAACCGCTTTTTTGCACAACATGGGGGATC
ATGTAACTCGCCTTGATCGTTGGGAACCGGAGCTGAATGAAGCCATACCAAACGACGAGCGTGACACCAC
GATGCCTGTAGCAATGGCAACAACGTTGCGCAAACTATTAACTGGCGAACTACTTACTCTAGCTTCCCGG
CAACAATTAATAGACTGGATGGAGGCGGATAAAGTTGCAGGACCACTTCTGCGCTCGGCCCTTCCGGCTG
GCTGGTTTATTGCTGATAAATCTGGAGCCGGTGAGCGTGGGTCTCGCGGTATCATTGCAGCACTGGGGCC
AGATGGTAAGCCCTCCCGTATCGTAGTTATCTACACGACGGGGAGTCAGGCAACTATGGATGAACGAAAT
AGACAGATCGCTGAGATAGGTGCCTCACTGATTAAGCATTGGTAACTGTCAGACCAAGTTTACTCATATA
TACTTTAGATTGATTTAAAACTTCATTTTTAATTTAAAAGGATCTAGGTGAAGATCCTTTTTGATAATCT
CATGACCAAAATCCCTTAACGTGAGTTTTCGTTCCACTGAGCGTCAGACCCCGTAGAAAAGATCAAAGGA
TCTTCTTGAGATCCTTTTTTTCTGCGCGTAATCTGCTGCTTGCAAACAAAAAAACCACCGCTACCAGCGG
TGGTTTGTTTGCCGGATCAAGAGCTACCAACTCTTTTTCCGAAGGTAACTGGCTTCAGCAGAGCGCAGAT
ACCAAATACTGTTCTTCTAGTGTAGCCGTAGTTAGGCCACCACTTCAAGAACTCTGTAGCACCGCCTACA
TACCTCGCTCTGCTAATCCTGTTACCAGTGGCTGCTGCCAGTGGCGATAAGTCGTGTCTTACCGGGTTGG
ACTCAAGACGATAGTTACCGGATAAGGCGCAGCGGTCGGGCTGAACGGGGGGTTCGTGCACACAGCCCAG
CTTGGAGCGAACGACCTACACCGAACTGAGATACCTACAGCGTGAGCTATGAGAAAGCGCCACGCTTCCC
GAAGGGAGAAAGGCGGACAGGTATCCGGTAAGCGGCAGGGTCGGAACAGGAGAGCGCACGAGGGAGCTTC
CAGGGGGAAACGCCTGGTATCTTTATAGTCCTGTCGGGTTTCGCCACCTCTGACTTGAGCGTCGATTTTT
GTGATGCTCGTCAGGGGGGCGGAGCCTATGGAAAAACGCCAGCAACGCGGCCTTTTTACGGTTCCTGGCC
TTTTGCTGGCCTTTTGCTCACATGTTCTTTCCTGCGTTATCCCCTGATTCTGTGGATAACCGTATTACCG
CCTTTGAGTGAGCTGATACCGCTCGCCGCAGCCGAACGACCGAGCGCAGCGAGTCAGTGAGCGAGGAAGC
GGAAGAGCGCCCAATACGCAAACCGCCTCTCCCCGCGCGTTGGCCGATTCATTAATGCAGCAAGCTCATG
GCTGACTAATTTTTTTTATTTATGCAGAGGCCGAGGCCGCCTCGGCCTCTGAGCTATTCCAGAAGTAGTG
AGGAGGCTTTTTTGGAGGCCTAGGCTTTTGCAAAAAGCTCCCCGTGGCACGACAGGTTTCCCGACTGGAA
AGCGGGCAGTGAGCGCAACGCAATTAATGTGAGTTAGCTCACTCATTAGGCACCCCAGGCTTTACACTTT
ATGCTTCCGGCTCGTATGTTGTGTGGAATTGTGAGCGGATAACAATTTCACACAGGAAACAGCTATGACA
TGATTACGAATTTCACAAATAAAGCATTTTTTTCACTGCATTCTAGTTGTGGTTTGTCCAAACTCATCAA
TGTATCTTATCATGTCTGGATCAACTGGATAACTCAAGCTAACCAAAATCATCCCAAACTTCCCACCCCA
TACCCTATTACCACTGCCAATTACCTGTGGTTTCATTTACTCTAAACCTGTGATTCCTCTGAATTATTTT
CATTTTAAAGAAATTGTATTTGTTAAATATGTACTACAAACTTAGTAGT
Features (pLannotate 1.2.2; 34 found; start..end, strand, type, name):
    377..634     +  LTR            5' LTR (truncated): truncated 5' long terminal repeat (LTR) from HIV-1
    681..806     +  misc_feature   HIV-1 Ψ: packaging signal of human immunodeficiency virus type 1
    790..1128    +  CDS            HIV-1 gag (fragment): gag protein from human immunodeficiency virus 1; gag
   1303..1536    +  misc_feature   RRE: The Rev response element (RRE) of HIV-1 allows for Rev-dependent mRNA export from the nucleus to the cytoplasm.
   1913..2013    +  CDS            Rev (fragment): human immunodeficiency virus 1 (HIV-1) Rev protein; rev; enhances nuclear export of unspliced and incompletely spliced viral mRNAs
   2058..2175    +  misc_feature   cPPT/CTS: central polypurine tract and central termination sequence of HIV-1
   2230..2500    +  protein_bind   tetracycline response element: contains seven copies of the tetracycline operator tetO tetracycline repressor TetR
   2511..2528    +  misc_feature   MCS (fragment): pUC18/19 multiple cloning site
   2533..2571    +  promoter       minimal CMV promoter: human cytomegalovirus (CMV) immediate early promoter
   2701..2725    +  protein_bind   attB1: mutant version of attB; recombination site for the Gateway® BP reaction BP Clonase™
   2731..4248    +  CDS            SLC38A2: S38A2_HUMAN - Also known as ATA2, KIAA1382, SAT2, SNAT2. Experimental evidence at protein level: Swiss-Prot protein existence level 1. Functions as a sodium-dependent amino acid transporter. Mediates the saturable, pH-sensitive and electrogenic cotransport of neutral amino acids and sodium ions with a stoichiometry of 1:1. May function in the transport of amino acids at the blood-brain barrier and in the supply of maternal nutrients to the fetus through the placenta. From Homo sapiens (Human).
   4256..4280    -  protein_bind   attB2: mutant version of attB; recombination site for the Gateway® BP reaction BP Clonase™
   4392..4427    +  promoter       PGK promoter (fragment): mouse phosphoglycerate kinase 1 promoter
   4445..5656    +  promoter       UbC promoter: human ubiquitin C promoter
   5715..6412    +  CDS            rtTA3 (fragment): reverse tetracycline transactivator 3 activates expression from Tet-responsive promoters in the presence of doxycycline
   6342..6452    +  CDS            VP48: 3 tandem repeats of the minimal activation domain of herpes simplex virus VP16 (Cheng et al., 2013)
   6610..7072    +  misc_feature   IRES: internal ribosome entry site (IRES) of the encephalomyocarditis virus (EMCV)
   7088..7882    +  CDS            NeoR/KanR: aminoglycoside phosphotransferase from Tn5; aph(3')-II (or nptII); confers resistance to neomycin, kanamycin, and G418 (Geneticin®)
   7910..7993    +  CDS            large T antigen (fragment): large T antigen from SV40 (simian virus 40)
   8027..8047    +  misc_feature   MCS (fragment): pBluescript multiple cloning site
   8059..8647    +  misc_feature   WPRE: woodchuck hepatitis virus posttranscriptional regulatory element
   8655..8720    +  CDS            nef (fragment): NEF_HV1Z2 - Experimental evidence at protein level: Swiss-Prot protein existence level 1. Extracellular Nef protein targets CD4(+) T-lymphocytes for apoptosis by interacting with CXCR4 surface receptors. From Human immunodeficiency virus type 1 group M subtype D (isolate Z2/CDC-Z34) (HIV-1).
   8722..8955    +  LTR            3' LTR (ΔU3): self-inactivating 3' long terminal repeat (LTR) from HIV-1
   9160..9264    +  promoter       AmpR promoter: bla
   9265..10125   +  CDS            AmpR: β-lactamase; bla; confers resistance to ampicillin, carbenicillin, and related antibiotics
  10296..10884   +  rep_origin     ori: high-copy-number ColE1/pMB1/pBR322/pUC origin of replication
  11067..11121   +  CDS            lacI (fragment): lac repressor; lacI; The lac repressor binds to the lac operator to inhibit transcription in E. coli. This inhibition can be relieved by adding lactose or isopropyl-β-D-thiogalactopyranoside (IPTG).
  11127..11220   +  rep_origin     SV40 ori (fragment): SV40 origin of replication
  11245..11282   +  CDS            lacI (fragment): lac repressor; lacI; The lac repressor binds to the lac operator to inhibit transcription in E. coli. This inhibition can be relieved by adding lactose or isopropyl-β-D-thiogalactopyranoside (IPTG).
  11295..11316   +  protein_bind   CAP binding site: CAP binding activates transcription in the presence of cAMP. E. coli catabolite activator protein
  11331..11361   +  promoter       lac promoter: promoter for the E. coli lac operon
  11365..11387   +  protein_bind   lac operator (fragment): The lac repressor binds to the lac operator to inhibit transcription in E. coli. This inhibition can be relieved by adding lactose or isopropyl-β-D-thiogalactopyranoside (IPTG). lac repressor encoded by lacI
  11419..11502   +  polyA_signal   SV40 poly(A) signal (fragment): SV40 polyadenylation signal
  11669..329     +  CDS            nef (fragment) (across the origin): NEF_HV1BR - Experimental evidence at protein level: Swiss-Prot protein existence level 1. Extracellular Nef protein targets CD4(+) T-lymphocytes for apoptosis by interacting with CXCR4 surface receptors (PubMed:14990729). From Human immunodeficiency virus type 1 group M subtype B (isolate BRU/LAI) (HIV-1).
