[The description below was written by a language model from this plasmid's Addgene catalogue record and pLannotate feature annotations shown in this document.]
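Description:
pInducer20_SLC38A2_wt is a single-vector, doxycycline-inducible lentiviral expression plasmid built on the pInducer20 backbone. The catalogue lists it simply as a mammalian expression vector, but the feature table shows a full HIV-1-derived transfer cassette. This comprises a truncated 5' LTR, the Ψ packaging signal with adjoining gag sequence, the RRE for Rev-dependent nuclear export, the cPPT/CTS, a WPRE and a self-inactivating ΔU3 3' LTR. In bacteria the roughly 11.7 kb plasmid is maintained through a high-copy ColE1/pUC-type origin and selected with ampicillin via β-lactamase.

The payload is the human SLC38A2 (SNAT2) wild-type coding sequence, which encodes a sodium-coupled neutral amino acid transporter. It was introduced by Gateway recombination and is therefore flanked by attB1 and attB2 sites. The cDNA carries silent mutations that destroy a specific sgRNA target site, so the encoded protein is unchanged but the transgene escapes Cas9 cutting. It sits downstream of a tetracycline response element with seven tetO copies fused to a minimal CMV promoter. A second, constitutive cassette uses the human UbC promoter to drive rtTA3, followed by an EMCV IRES and the neomycin resistance gene. Transduced cells can thus be selected with G418 and already express the transactivator, which switches on the TRE promoter when doxycycline is added.

The stated purpose is dox-inducible expression of sgRNA-resistant SLC38A2. This suits rescue experiments in cells whose endogenous gene has been disrupted by CRISPR, and the associated work concerns alanine transporter use in pancreatic cancer.
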