Addgene plasmid #156182: pInducer20_SLC38A2_wt
Purpose: Dox-inducible expression of sgRNA-resistant SLC38A2 wild-type cDNA.
Depositing lab: Alec Kimmelman. Depositing organization: NYU Grossman School of Medicine. Publication: Selective alanine transporter utilization creates a targetable metabolic niche in pancreatic cancer. Parker SJ, Amendola CR, Hollinshead KER, Yu Q, Yamamoto K, Encarnacion-Rosado J, Rose RE, LaRue MM, Sohn ASW, Biancur DE, Paulo JA, Gygi SP, Jones DR, Wang H, Philips MR, Bar-Sagi D, Mancias JD, Kimmelman AC. Cancer Discov. 2020 Apr 27. pii: 2159-8290.CD-19-0959. doi: 10.1158/2159-8290.CD-19-0959. PubMed 32341021.
Backbone
  Vector backbone: pInducer20
  Backbone size w/o insert (bp): 11000
  Total vector size (bp): 11669
  Vector type: Mammalian Expression
  Selectable markers: Neomycin (select with G418)
Growth in bacteria
  Bacterial resistance: Ampicillin, 100 μg/mL
  Growth temperature: 37°C
  Growth strain: NEB Stable
  Copy number: High Copy
Gene/Insert
  Gene/Insert name: SLC38A2 (alt name: SNAT2)
  Species: H. sapiens (human)
  Insert size (bp): 1521
  Mutation: Silent mutations to prevent targeting by sgRNA: TAATCTGAGCAATGCGATTG.
  Entrez Gene: SLC38A2 (a.k.a. ATA2, PRO1068, SAT2, SNAT2)
  Promoter: TRE
  Cloning method: Gateway Cloning
  Sequencing primers: 5′ LNCX
Terms and licenses: Academic/Nonprofit Terms; Industry Terms: Not Available to Industry
How to cite: pInducer20_SLC38A2_wt was a gift from Alec Kimmelman (Addgene plasmid # 156182 ; http://n2t.net/addgene:156182 ; RRID:Addgene_156182)
